Addgene plasmid #172339: pLV-REPORT(EF1a no GFP)
Purpose: mnucTomato
Depositing lab: David Bersten. Depositing organization: Adelaide University. Publication: dFLASH; dual FLuorescent transcription factor Activity Sensor for Histone integrated live-cell reporting and high-content screening. Allen TP, Roennfeldt AE, Reckdharajkumar M, Liu M, Quinn RJ, Russell DL, Peet DJ, Whitelaw ML, Bersten DC. bioRxiv 2023.11.21.568191 10.1101/2023.11.21.568191.
Backbone
  Vector backbone: pLV
  Backbone size w/o insert (bp): 8000
  Total vector size (bp): 9725
  Vector type: Mammalian Expression, Lentiviral, Synthetic Biology
  Selectable markers: Hygromycin
Growth in bacteria
  Bacterial resistance: Ampicillin, 100 μg/mL
  Growth temperature: 37°C
  Growth strain: NEB Stable
  Copy number: High Copy
Gene/Insert 1
  Gene/Insert name: monomeric nuclear Tomato
  Species: Synthetic
  Tag / fusion protein: 3x SV40 NLS (C terminal on insert)
Gene/Insert 2
  Gene/Insert name: HygR (alt names: hygromycin B phosphotransferase; hph)
  Promoter: EF1alpha
  Cloning method: Unknown
  Sequencing primers: 5′ n/a
Terms and licenses: Academic/Nonprofit Terms; Industry Terms: Not Available to Industry
Depositor comments: Our lab uses DH5alpha cells for growth, and recombination is generally not a problem with this lenti backbone. Use NEBstable or similar strains if recombination observed. Please visit https://www.biorxiv.org/content/10.1101/2023.11.21.568191v2 for bioRxiv preprint.
How to cite: pLV-REPORT(EF1a no GFP) was a gift from David Bersten (Addgene plasmid # 172339 ; http://n2t.net/addgene:172339 ; RRID:Addgene_172339)
