[The description below was written by a language model from this plasmid's Addgene catalogue record and pLannotate feature annotations shown in this document.]
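Description:
pLV-REPORT(EF1a no GFP) is a lentiviral reporter backbone of about 9.7 kb from the dFLASH system, a dual-fluorescent transcription factor activity sensor for live-cell reporting and high-content screening. It is propagated in E. coli through a high-copy ColE1/pUC-type origin with ampicillin resistance. The depositor notes that recombination is usually not a problem with this backbone, although a recombination-reducing strain can be used if it is seen. The viral framework has a third-generation layout. An RSV promoter drives a truncated HIV-1 5' LTR, followed by the Ψ packaging signal with a gag fragment, the RRE for Rev-dependent export of the genomic RNA, and the cPPT/CTS. At the other end sit a self-inactivating ΔU3 3' LTR and an SV40 polyadenylation signal. Short annotated hits such as the mini-oriP, TcR, lac and SV40 promoter fragments appear to be backbone remnants.

Two cassettes sit between the LTRs. The first encodes the reporter, described in the catalogue as monomeric nuclear Tomato (annotated by similarity as dTomato), fused at its C terminus to three SV40 nuclear localisation signals so that the signal concentrates in nuclei. Only a fragment of the TRE3G promoter lies upstream of it. This probably represents a minimal promoter in front of which transcription factor response elements would be placed, though the record does not state the reporter's promoter or any response element. The second cassette uses the EF1α promoter with intron A sequences to express hygromycin phosphotransferase constitutively for selection of transduced mammalian cells. As the name indicates, this version lacks the GFP that presumably serves as the constitutive second colour in related constructs. Hepatitis B virus-derived sequence downstream of HygR, including a post-transcriptional regulatory element, probably enhances transcript expression.
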