Features (pLannotate 1.2.2; 34 found; start..end, strand, type, name):
      4..110     +  rep_origin     mini-oriP (fragment): internally truncated variant of the Epstein-Barr virus oriP replication origin (Tanaka et al., 1999)
    120..158     -  CDS            TcR (fragment): tetracycline efflux protein; tet; confers resistance to tetracycline
    159..180     +  protein_bind   CAP binding site: CAP binding activates transcription in the presence of cAMP. E. coli catabolite activator protein
    195..225     +  promoter       lac promoter: promoter for the E. coli lac operon
    233..249     +  protein_bind   lac operator: The lac repressor binds to the lac operator to inhibit transcription in E. coli. This inhibition can be relieved by adding lactose or isopropyl-β-D-thiogalactopyranoside (IPTG). lac repressor encoded by lacI
    294..312     +  promoter       T3 promoter: promoter for bacteriophage T3 RNA polymerase
    340..566     +  promoter       RSV promoter: Rous sarcoma virus enhancer/promoter
    567..747     +  LTR            5' LTR (truncated): truncated 5' long terminal repeat (LTR) from HIV-1
    794..919     +  misc_feature   HIV-1 Ψ: packaging signal of human immunodeficiency virus type 1
    903..1266    +  CDS            HIV-1 gag (fragment): gag protein from human immunodeficiency virus 1; gag
   1412..1645    +  misc_feature   RRE: The Rev response element (RRE) of HIV-1 allows for Rev-dependent mRNA export from the nucleus to the cytoplasm.
   2022..2122    +  CDS            Rev (fragment): human immunodeficiency virus 1 (HIV-1) Rev protein; rev; enhances nuclear export of unspliced and incompletely spliced viral mRNAs
   2136..2253    +  misc_feature   cPPT/CTS: central polypurine tract and central termination sequence of HIV-1
   2288..2416    +  promoter       TRE3G promoter (fragment): 3rd-generation Tet-responsive promoter that can be activated by binding of Tet-On® 3G
   2454..3155    +  CDS            dTomato: dTomato is a basic (constitutively fluorescent) orange fluorescent protein published in 2004, derived from Discosoma sp.. It is reported to be a somewhat slowly-maturing dimer with low acid sensitivity.
   3165..3185    +  CDS            SV40 NLS: nuclear localization signal of SV40 (simian virus 40) large T antigen
   3189..3209    +  CDS            SV40 NLS: nuclear localization signal of SV40 (simian virus 40) large T antigen
   3213..3233    +  CDS            SV40 NLS: nuclear localization signal of SV40 (simian virus 40) large T antigen
   3351..3417    +  CDS            small t antigen (fragment): SV40 (simian virus 40) small t antigen
   3443..3654    +  promoter       EF-1α core promoter: core promoter for human elongation factor EF-1α
   3655..3764    +  intron         EF-1α intron A (fragment): intron upstream of the start codon of human EF-1α
   4398..4601    +  intron         EF-1α intron A: truncated intron upstream of the start codon of human EF-1α
   4699..5720    +  CDS            HygR (fragment): aminoglycoside phosphotransferase from E. coli; aph(4)-Ia; confers resistance to hygromycin
   5727..5882    +  CDS            HBsAg (S) (fragment): major/small (S) envelope protein of hepatitis B virus hepatitis B surface antigen
   6197..6455    +  ncRNA          HBV PRE 1151-1410: Accession: RF02816 - Hepatitis B virus post-transcriptional regulatory element 1151-1410
   6421..6861    +  CDS            X: X_HBVD3 - Experimental evidence at protein level: Swiss-Prot protein existence level 1. Multifunctional protein that plays a role in silencing host antiviral defenses and promoting viral transcription. Does not seem to be essential for HBV infection. May be directly involved in development of cirrhosis and liver cancer (hepatocellular carcinoma). Most of cytosolic activities involve modulation of cytosolic calcium. The effect on apoptosis is controversial depending on the cell types in which the studies have been conducted. May induce apoptosis by localizing in mitochondria and causing loss of
   6883..6951    +  CDS            nef (fragment): NEF_HV1Z2 - Experimental evidence at protein level: Swiss-Prot protein existence level 1. Extracellular Nef protein targets CD4(+) T-lymphocytes for apoptosis by interacting with CXCR4 surface receptors. From Human immunodeficiency virus type 1 group M subtype D (isolate Z2/CDC-Z34) (HIV-1).
   6953..7186    +  LTR            3' LTR (ΔU3): self-inactivating 3' long terminal repeat (LTR) from HIV-1
   7258..7379    +  polyA_signal   SV40 poly(A) signal: SV40 polyadenylation signal
   7399..7503    +  promoter       SV40 promoter (fragment): SV40 early promoter
   7851..7955    +  promoter       AmpR promoter: bla
   7956..8816    +  CDS            AmpR: β-lactamase; bla; confers resistance to ampicillin, carbenicillin, and related antibiotics
   8987..9575    +  rep_origin     ori: high-copy-number ColE1/pMB1/pBR322/pUC origin of replication
   9621..3       -  CDS            TcR (fragment) (across the origin): tetracycline efflux protein; tet; confers resistance to tetracycline
>Addgene plasmid #172339 | pLV-REPORT(EF1a no GFP) | addgene full sequence | sequence record 354681 | Addgene NGS Result
CGATAACCCTAATTCGATAGCATATGCTTCCCGTTGGGTAACATATGCTATTGAATTAGGGTTAGTCTGG
ATAGTATATACTACTACCCGGGAAGCATATGCTACCCGTTTAGGGTTCACCGGTGATGCCGGCCACGATG
CGTCCGGCGTAGAGGATCTAATGTGAGTTAGCTCACTCATTAGGCACCCCAGGCTTTACACTTTATGCTT
CCGGCTCGTATGTTGTGTGGAATTGTGAGCGGATAACAATTTCACACAGGAAACAGCTATGACCATGATT
ACGCCAAGCGCGCAATTAACCCTCACTAAAGGGAACAAAAGCTGGAGCTGCAAGCTTAATGTAGTCTTAT
GCAATACTCTTGTAGTCTTGCAACATGGTAACGATGAGTTAGCAACATGCCTTACAAGGAGAGAAAAAGC
ACCGTGCATGCCGATTGGTGGAAGTAAGGTGGTACGATCGTGCCTTATTAGGAAGGCAACAGACGGGTCT
GACATGGATTGGACGAACCACTGAATTGCCGCATTGCAGAGATATTGTATTTAAGTGCCTAGCTCGATAC
ATAAACGGGTCTCTCTGGTTAGACCAGATCTGAGCCTGGGAGCTCTCTGGCTAACTAGGGAACCCACTGC
TTAAGCCTCAATAAAGCTTGCCTTGAGTGCTTCAAGTAGTGTGTGCCCGTCTGTTGTGTGACTCTGGTAA
CTAGAGATCCCTCAGACCCTTTTAGTCAGTGTGGAAAATCTCTAGCAGTGGCGCCCGAACAGGGACTTGA
AAGCGAAAGGGAAACCAGAGGAGCTCTCTCGACGCAGGACTCGGCTTGCTGAAGCGCGCACGGCAAGAGG
CGAGGGGCGGCGACTGGTGAGTACGCCAAAAATTTTGACTAGCGGAGGCTAGAAGGAGAGAGATGGGTGC
GAGAGCGTCAGTATTAAGCGGGGGAGAATTAGATCGCGATGGGAAAAAATTCGGTTAAGGCCAGGGGGAA
AGAAAAAATATAAATTAAAACATATAGTATGGGCAAGCAGGGAGCTAGAACGATTCGCAGTTAATCCTGG
CCTGTTAGAAACATCAGAAGGCTGTAGACAAATACTGGGACAGCTACAACCATCCCTTCAGACAGGATCA
GAAGAACTTAGATCATTATATAATACAGTAGCAACCCTCTATTGTGTGCATCAAAGGATAGAGATAAAAG
ACACCAAGGAAGCTTTAGACAAGATAGAGGAAGAGCAAAACAAAAGTAAGACCACCGCACAGCAAGCGGC
CGCTGATCTTCAGACCTGGAGGAGGAGATATGAGGGACAATTGGAGAAGTGAATTATATAAATATAAAGT
AGTAAAAATTGAACCATTAGGAGTAGCACCCACCAAGGCAAAGAGAAGAGTGGTGCAGAGAGAAAAAAGA
GCAGTGGGAATAGGAGCTTTGTTCCTTGGGTTCTTGGGAGCAGCAGGAAGCACTATGGGCGCAGCGTCAA
TGACGCTGACGGTACAGGCCAGACAATTATTGTCTGGTATAGTGCAGCAGCAGAACAATTTGCTGAGGGC
TATTGAGGCGCAACAGCATCTGTTGCAACTCACAGTCTGGGGCATCAAGCAGCTCCAGGCAAGAATCCTG
GCTGTGGAAAGATACCTAAAGGATCAACAGCTCCTGGGGATTTGGGGTTGCTCTGGAAAACTCATTTGCA
CCACTGCTGTGCCTTGGAATGCTAGTTGGAGTAATAAATCTCTGGAACAGATTTGGAATCACACGACCTG
GATGGAGTGGGACAGAGAAATTAACAATTACACAAGCTTAATACACTCCTTAATTGAAGAATCGCAAAAC
CAGCAAGAAAAGAATGAACAAGAATTATTGGAATTAGATAAATGGGCAAGTTTGTGGAATTGGTTTAACA
TAACAAATTGGCTGTGGTATATAAAATTATTCATAATGATAGTAGGAGGCTTGGTAGGTTTAAGAATAGT
TTTTGCTGTACTTTCTATAGTGAATAGAGTTAGGCAGGGATATTCACCATTATCGTTTCAGACCCACCTC
CCAACCCCGAGGGGACCCGACAGGCCCGAAGGAATAGAAGAAGAAGGTGGAGAGAGAGACAGAGACAGAT
CCATTCGATTAGTGAACGGATCTCGACGGTATCGGTTTTAAAAGAAAAGGGGGGATTGGGGGGTACAGTG
CAGGGGAAAGAATAGTAGACATAATAGCAACAGACATACAAACTAAAGAATTACAAAAACAAATTACAAA
AATTCAAAATTTTATCGATTTCGAACCTAGGGTTTAAACGGCGCGCCAGCTTTAGGCGTGTACGGTGGGC
GCCTATAAAAGCAGAGCTCGTTTAGTGAACCGTCAGATCGCCTGGAGCAATTCCACAACACTTTTGTCTT
ATACCAACTTTCCGTACCACTTCCTACCCTCGTAAAGTCGACACCGGGGCCCAGATCTATCGATCGGCCG
GATATGGTGAGCAAGGGCGAGGAGGTCATCAAAGAGTTCATGCGCTTCAAGGTGCGCATGGAGGGCTCCA
TGAACGGCCACGAGTTCGAGATCGAGGGCGAGGGCGAGGGCCGCCCCTACGAGGGCACCCAGACCGCCAA
GCTGAAGGTGACCAAGGGCGGCCCCCTGCCCTTCGCCTGGGACATCCTGTCCCCCCAGTTCATGTACGGC
TCCAAGGCGTACGTGAAGCACCCCGCCGACATCCCCGATTACAAGAAGCTGTCCTTCCCCGAGGGCTTCA
AGTGGGAGCGCGTGATGAACTTCGAGGACGGCGGTCTGGTGACCGTGACCCAGGACTCCTCCCTGCAGGA
CGGCACGCTGATCTACAAGGTGAAGATGCGCGGCACCAACTTCCCCCCCGACGGCCCCGTAATGCAGAAG
AAGACCATGGGCTGGGAGGCCTCCACCGAGCGCCTGTACCCCCGCGACGGCGTGCTGAAGGGCGAGATCC
ACCAGGCCCTGAAGCTGAAGGACGGCGGCCACTACCTGGTGGAGTTCAAGACCATCTACATGGCCAAGAA
GCCCGTGCAACTGCCCGGCTACTACTACGTGGACACCAAGCTGGACATCACCTCCCACAACGAGGACTAC
ACCATCGTGGAACAGTACGAGCGCTCCGAGGGCCGCCACCACCTGTTCCTGTACGGCATGGACGAGCTGT
ACAAGGCCGTGGATCCAAAAAAGAAGAGAAAGGTAGATCCAAAAAAGAAGAGAAAGGTAGATCCAAAAAA
GAAGAGAAAGGTACACGGCTGACGCCCGCCCCACGACCCGCAGCGCCCGCCCCACGACCCGCAGCGCCCG
ACCGAAAGGAGCGACCGTCGACCTCGACGGATCGGGAGATCTCGACCGAGCTTTGCAAAGATGGATAAAG
TTTTAAACAGAGAGGAATCTTTGCAGCTAATGGACCTTCTAGGTCTTGAAAGGAGTGGGAATTGGCTCCG
GTGCCCGTCAGTGGGCAGAGCGCACATCGCCCACAGTCCCCGAGAAGTTGGGGGGAGGGGTCGGCAATTG
AACCGGTGCCTAGAGAAGGTGGCGCGGGGTAAACTGGGAAAGTGATGTCGTGTACTGGCTCCGCCTTTTT
CCCGAGGGTGGGGGAGAACCGTATATAAGTGCAGTAGTCGCCGTGAACGTTCTTTTTCGCAACGGGTTTG
CCGCCAGAACACAGGTAAGTGCCGTGTGTGGTTCCCGCGGGCCTGGCCTCTTTACGGGTTATGGCCCTTG
CGTGCCTTGAATTACTTCCACCTGGCTGCAGTACGTGATTCTTGATCCCGAGCTTCGGGTTGGAAGTGGG
TGGGAGAGTTCGAGGCCTTGCGCTTAAGGAGCCCCTTCGCCTCGTGCTTGAGTTGAGGCCTGGCCTGGGC
GCTGGGGCCGCCGCGTGCGAATCTGGTGGCACCTTCGCGCCTGTCTCGCTGCTTTCGATAAGTCTCTAGC
CATTTAAAATTTTTGATGACCTGCTGCGACGCTTTTTTTCTGGCAAGATAGTCTTGTAAATGCGGGCCAA
GATCGATCTGCACACTGGTATTTCGGTTTTTGGGGCCGCGGGCGGCGACGGGGCCCGTGCGTCCCAGCGC
ACATGTTCGGCGAGGCGGGGCCTGCGAGCGCGGCCACCGAGAATCGGACGGGGGTAGTCTCAAGCTGGCC
GGCCTGCTCTGGTGCCTGGCCTCGCGCCGCCGTGTATCGCCCCGCCCTGGGCGGCAAGGCTGGCCCGGTC
GGCACCAGTTGCGTGAGCGGAAAGATGGCCGCTTCCCGGCCCTGCTGCAGGGAGCTCAAAATGGAGGACG
CGGCGCTCGGGAGAGCGGGCGGGTGAGTCACCCACACAAAGGAAAAGGGCCTTTCCGTCCTCAGCCGTCG
CTTCATGTGACTCCACGGAGTACCGGGCGCCGTCCAGGCACCTCGATTAGTTCTCGATCGAGCTTTTGGA
GTACGTCGTCTTTAGGTTGGGGGGAGGGGTTTTATGCGATGGAGTTTCCCCACACTGAGTGGGTGGAGAC
TGAAGTTAGGCCAGCTTGGCACTTGATGTAATTCTCCTTGGAATTTGCCCTTTTTGAGTTTGGATCTTGG
TTCATTCTCAAGCCTCAGACAGTGGTTCAAAGTTTTTTTCTTCCATTTCAGGTGTCGTGAGGAATTAGCT
TGACCAAGCTTGGTACCGAGCTCGGATCCACTAGTAACGGCCGCCAGTGTGCTGGAATTCTCGAGGTCGC
CACCATGCAAAAGCCTGAACTCACCGCGACGTCTGTCGAGAAGTTTCTGATCGAAAAGTTCGACAGCGTC
TCCGACCTGATGCAGCTCTCGGAGGGCGAAGAATCTCGTGCTTTCAGCTTCGATGTAGGAGGGCGTGGAT
ATGTCCTGCGGGTAAATAGCTGCGCCGATGGTTTCTACAAAGATCGTTATGTTTATCGGCACTTTGCATC
GGCCGCGCTCCCGATTCCGGAAGTGCTTGACATTGGGGAATTCAGCGAGAGCCTGACCTATTGCATCTCC
CGCCGTGCACAGGGTGTCACGTTGCAAGACCTGCCTGAAACCGAACTGCCCGCTGTTCTGCAGCCGGTCG
CGGAGGCCATGGATGCGATCGCTGCGGCCGATCTTAGCCAGACGAGCGGGTTCGGCCCATTCGGACCGCA
AGGAATCGGTCAATACACTACATGGCGTGATTTCATATGCGCGATTGCTGATCCCCATGTGTATCACTGG
CAAACTGTGATGGACGACACCGTCAGTGCGTCCGTCGCGCAGGCTCTCGATGAGCTGATGCTTTGGGCCG
AGGACTGCCCCGAAGTCCGGCACCTCGTGCACGCGGATTTCGGCTCCAACAATGTCCTGACGGACAATGG
CCGCATAACAGCGGTCATTGACTGGAGCGAGGCGATGTTCGGGGATTCCCAATACGAGGTCGCCAACATC
TTCTTCTGGAGGCCGTGGTTGGCTTGTATGGAGCAGCAGACGCGCTACTTCGAGCGGAGGCATCCGGAGC
TTGCAGGATCGCCGCGGCTCCGGGCGTATATGCTCCGCATTGGTCTTGACCAACTCTATCAGAGCTTGGT
TGACGGCAATTTCGATGATGCAGCTTGGGCGCAGGGTCGATGCGACGCAATCGTCCGATCCGGAGCCGGG
ACTGTCGGGCGTACACAAATCGCCCGCAGAAGCGCGGCCGTCTGGACCGATGGCTGTGTAGAAGTACTCG
CCGATAGTGGAAACCGACGCCCCAGCACTCGTCCGAGGGCAAAGGAATAGGCTAGCCTAGTGCCATTTGT
TCAGTGGTTCGTAGGGCTTTCCCCCACTGTTTGGCTTTCAGTTATATGGATGATGTGGTATTGGGGGCCA
AGTCTGTACAGCATCTTGAGTCCCTTTTTACCGCTGTTACCAATTTTCTTTTGTCTTTGGGTATACATTT
AAACCCTAACAAAACAAAGAGATGGGGTTACTCTCTAAATTTTATGGGTTATGTCATTGGATGTTATGGG
TCCTTGCCACAAGAACACATCATACAAAAAATCAAAGAATGTTTTAGAAAACTTCCTATTAACAGGCCTA
TTGATTGGAAAGTATGTCAACGAATTGTGGGTCTTTTGGGTTTTGCTGCCCCTTTTACACAATGTGGTTA
TCCTGCGTTGATGCCTTTGTATGCATGTATTCAATCTAAGCAGGCTTTCACTTTCTCGCCAACTTACAAG
GCCTTTCTGTGTAAACAATACCTGAACCTTTACCCCGTTGCCCGGCAACGGCCAGGTCTGTGCCAAGTGT
TTGCTGACGCAACCCCCACTGGCTGGGGCTTGGTCATGGGCCATCAGCGCATGCGTGGAACCTTTTCGGC
TCCTCTGCCGATCCATACTGCGGAACTCCTAGCCGCTTGTTTTGCTCGCAGCAGGTCTGGAGCAAACATT
ATCGGGACTGATAACTCTGTTGTCCTATCCCGCAAATATACATCGTTTCCATGGCTGCTAGGCTGTGCTG
CCAACTGGATCCTGCGCGGGACGTCCTTTGTTTACGTCCCGTCGGCGCTGAATCCTGCGGACGACCCTTC
TCGGGGTCGCTTGGGACTCTCTCGTCCCCTTCTCCGTCTGCCGTTCCGACCGACCACGGGGCGCACCTCT
CTTTACGCGGACTCCCCGTCTGTGCCTTCTCATCTGCCGGACCGTGTGCACTTCGCTTCACCTCTGCACG
TCGCATGGAGACCACCGTGAACGCCCACCAAATATTGCCCAAGGTCTTACATAAGAGGACTCTTGGACTC
TCAGCAATGTCAACGACCGACCTTGAGGCATACTTCAAAGACTGTTTGTTTAAAGACTGGGAGGAGTTGG
GGGAGGAGATTAGGTTAAAGGTCTTTGTACTAGGAGGCTGTAGGCATAAATTGGTCTGCGCACCAGCACC
ATGGCGCAATCACTAGAGCGGGGTACCTTTAAGACCAATGACTTACAAGGCAGCTGTAGATCTTAGCCAC
TTTTTAAAAGAAAAGGGGGGACTGGAAGGGCTAATTCACTCCCAACGAAGACAAGATCTGCTTTTTGCTT
GTACTGGGTCTCTCTGGTTAGACCAGATCTGAGCCTGGGAGCTCTCTGGCTAACTAGGGAACCCACTGCT
TAAGCCTCAATAAAGCTTGCCTTGAGTGCTTCAAGTAGTGTGTGCCCGTCTGTTGTGTGACTCTGGTAAC
TAGAGATCCCTCAGACCCTTTTAGTCAGTGTGGAAAATCTCTAGCAGTAGTAGTTCATGTCATCTTATTA
TTCAGTATTTATAACTTGCAAAGAAATGAATATCAGAGAGTGAGAGGAACTTGTTTATTGCAGCTTATAA
TGGTTACAAATAAAGCAATAGCATCACAAATTTCACAAATAAAGCATTTTTTTCACTGCATTCTAGTTGT
GGTTTGTCCAAACTCATCAATGTATCTTATCATGTCTGGCTCTAGCTATCCCGCCCCTAACTCCGCCCAT
CCCGCCCCTAACTCCGCCCAGTTCCGCCCATTCTCCGCCCCATGGCTGACTAATTTTTTTTATTTATGCA
GAGGCCGAGGCCGGATCCCTTGAGTGGCTTTCATCCTGGAGCAGACTTTGCAGTCTGTGGACTGCAACAC
AACATTGCCTTTATGTGTAACTCTTGGCTGAAGCTCTTACACCAATGCTGGGGGACATGTACCTCCCAGG
GGCCCAGGAAGACTACGGGAGGCTACACCAACGTCAATCAGAGGGGCCTGTGTAGCTACCGATAAGCGGA
CCCTCAAGAGGGCATTAGCAATAGTGTTTATAAGGCCCCCTTGTTAATTCTTGAAGACGAAAGGGCCTCG
TGATACGCCTATTTTTATAGGTTAATGTCATGATAATAATGGTTTCTTAGACGTCAGGTGGCACTTTTCG
GGGAAATGTGCGCGGAACCCCTATTTGTTTATTTTTCTAAATACATTCAAATATGTATCCGCTCATGAGA
CAATAACCCTGATAAATGCTTCAATAATATTGAAAAAGGAAGAGTATGAGTATTCAACATTTCCGTGTCG
CCCTTATTCCCTTTTTTGCGGCATTTTGCCTTCCTGTTTTTGCTCACCCAGAAACGCTGGTGAAAGTAAA
AGATGCTGAAGATCAGTTGGGTGCACGAGTGGGTTACATCGAACTGGATCTCAACAGCGGTAAGATCCTT
GAGAGTTTTCGCCCCGAAGAACGTTTTCCAATGATGAGCACTTTTAAAGTTCTGCTATGTGGCGCGGTAT
TATCCCGTGTTGACGCCGGGCAAGAGCAACTCGGTCGCCGCATACACTATTCTCAGAATGACTTGGTTGA
GTACTCACCAGTCACAGAAAAGCATCTTACGGATGGCATGACAGTAAGAGAATTATGCAGTGCTGCCATA
ACCATGAGTGATAACACTGCGGCCAACTTACTTCTGACAACGATCGGAGGACCGAAGGAGCTAACCGCTT
TTTTGCACAACATGGGGGATCATGTAACTCGCCTTGATCGTTGGGAACCGGAGCTGAATGAAGCCATACC
AAACGACGAGCGTGACACCACGATGCCTGCAGCAATGGCAACAACGTTGCGCAAACTATTAACTGGCGAA
CTACTTACTCTAGCTTCCCGGCAACAATTAATAGACTGGATGGAGGCGGATAAAGTTGCAGGACCACTTC
TGCGCTCGGCCCTTCCGGCTGGCTGGTTTATTGCTGATAAATCTGGAGCCGGTGAGCGTGGGTCTCGCGG
TATCATTGCAGCACTGGGGCCAGATGGTAAGCCCTCCCGTATCGTAGTTATCTACACGACGGGGAGTCAG
GCAACTATGGATGAACGAAATAGACAGATCGCTGAGATAGGTGCCTCACTGATTAAGCATTGGTAACTGT
CAGACCAAGTTTACTCATATATACTTTAGATTGATTTAAAACTTCATTTTTAATTTAAAAGGATCTAGGT
GAAGATCCTTTTTGATAATCTCATGACCAAAATCCCTTAACGTGAGTTTTCGTTCCACTGAGCGTCAGAC
CCCGTAGAAAAGATCAAAGGATCTTCTTGAGATCCTTTTTTTCTGCGCGTAATCTGCTGCTTGCAAACAA
AAAAACCACCGCTACCAGCGGTGGTTTGTTTGCCGGATCAAGAGCTACCAACTCTTTTTCCGAAGGTAAC
TGGCTTCAGCAGAGCGCAGATACCAAATACTGTCCTTCTAGTGTAGCCGTAGTTAGGCCACCACTTCAAG
AACTCTGTAGCACCGCCTACATACCTCGCTCTGCTAATCCTGTTACCAGTGGCTGCTGCCAGTGGCGATA
AGTCGTGTCTTACCGGGTTGGACTCAAGACGATAGTTACCGGATAAGGCGCAGCGGTCGGGCTGAACGGG
GGGTTCGTGCACACAGCCCAGCTTGGAGCGAACGACCTACACCGAACTGAGATACCTACAGCGTGAGCTA
TGAGAAAGCGCCACGCTTCCCGAAGGGAGAAAGGCGGACAGGTATCCGGTAAGCGGCAGGGTCGGAACAG
GAGAGCGCACGAGGGAGCTTCCAGGGGGAAACGCCTGGTATCTTTATAGTCCTGTCGGGTTTCGCCACCT
CTGACTTGAGCGTCGATTTTTGTGATGCTCGTCAGGGGGGCGGAGCCTATGGAAAAACGCCAGCAACGCG
GCCTTTTTACGGTTCCTGGCCTTTTGCTGGCCTTGAAGCTGTCCCTGATGGTCGTCATCTACCTGCCTGG
ACAGCATGGCCTGCAACGCGGGCATCCCGATGCCGCCGGAAGCGAGAAGAATCATAATGGGGAAGGCCAT
CCAGCCTCGCGTCG
